Addgene plasmid #212997: pBOBI C-FLAG PHGDH T78A
Purpose: expresses human PHGDH
Depositing lab: Sheng-cai Lin. Depositing organization: Xiamen University. Publication: Low glucose metabolite 3-phosphoglycerate switches PHGDH from serine synthesis to p53 activation to control cell fate. Wu YQ, Zhang CS, Xiong J, Cai DQ, Wang CZ, Wang Y, Liu YH, Wang Y, Li Y, Wu J, Wu J, Lan B, Wang X, Chen S, Cao X, Wei X, Hu HH, Guo H, Yu Y, Ghafoor A, Xie C, Wu Y, Xu Z, Zhang C, Zhu M, Huang X, Sun X, Lin SY, Piao HL, Zhou J, Lin SC. Cell Res. 2023 Nov;33(11):835-850. doi: 10.1038/s41422-023-00874-4. Epub 2023 Sep 19. PubMed 37726403.
Backbone
  Vector backbone: pBOBI
  Vector type: Mammalian Expression
Growth in bacteria
  Bacterial resistance: Ampicillin, 100 μg/mL
  Growth temperature: 37°C
  Growth strain: DH5alpha
  Copy number: High Copy
Gene/Insert
  Gene/Insert name: PHGDH (alt names: NLS; 3PGDH)
  Species: H. sapiens (human)
  Insert size (bp): 1599
  Mutation: T78A
  Entrez Gene: PHGDH (a.k.a. 3-PGDH, 3PGDH, HEL-S-113, NLS, NLS1, PDG, PGAD, PGD, PGDH, PHGDHD, SERA)
  Promoter: cmv
  Tag / fusion protein: FLAG (C terminal on insert)
  Cloning method: Ligation Independent Cloning
  Sequencing primers: 5′ PLNCX-F; 3′ TACTCACCCCAACAGCTGGC
Terms and licenses: Academic/Nonprofit Terms; Industry Terms: Not Available to Industry
How to cite: pBOBI C-FLAG PHGDH T78A was a gift from Sheng-cai Lin (Addgene plasmid # 212997 ; http://n2t.net/addgene:212997 ; RRID:Addgene_212997)
