[The description below was written by a language model from this plasmid's Addgene catalogue record and pLannotate feature annotations shown in this document.]
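Description:
pBOBI C-FLAG PHGDH T78A is a 10,456-nt mammalian expression plasmid built on the pBOBI backbone. The catalogue lists it simply as a mammalian expression vector, but the feature table shows the architecture of an HIV-1-derived lentiviral transfer vector. A CMV enhancer/promoter is fused to a truncated 5' LTR, followed by the Ψ packaging signal with a gag fragment, the Rev response element for Rev-dependent nuclear export of the genomic RNA, and the cPPT/CTS. A WPRE, 3' LTR sequences and a bGH polyadenylation signal lie downstream of the expression cassette. The construct could therefore be used for direct transfection or, in principle, be packaged into lentiviral particles, although the record does not state the delivery route.

The payload is the 1,599-bp human PHGDH coding sequence, encoding 3-phosphoglycerate dehydrogenase, which catalyses the first step of the phosphorylated serine biosynthesis pathway. It is driven by an internal CMV enhancer/promoter, carries a T78A substitution, and is fused at its C terminus to a FLAG epitope (annotated as a short fragment of a 3xFLAG tag) for detection or immunoprecipitation. A chimeric intron is annotated just downstream of the tag. The functional effect of T78A is not stated. The associated publication concerns how 3-phosphoglycerate switches PHGDH between serine synthesis and p53 activation, so the mutant was presumably made to probe that mechanism.

In E. coli the plasmid replicates from a high-copy ColE1/pUC-type origin under ampicillin selection, and an f1 origin is also present. Outside the LTR-flanked region, an SV40/EM7 dual-promoter cassette drives BleoR (Zeocin resistance) with an SV40 polyadenylation signal.
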