Features (pLannotate 1.2.2; 34 found; start..end, strand, type, name):
    188..387     +  promoter       CMV promoter: human cytomegalovirus (CMV) immediate early promoter
    405..585     +  LTR            5' LTR (truncated): truncated 5' long terminal repeat (LTR) from HIV-1
    632..757     +  misc_feature   HIV-1 Ψ: packaging signal of human immunodeficiency virus type 1
    741..1104    +  CDS            HIV-1 gag (fragment): gag protein from human immunodeficiency virus 1; gag
   1250..1483    +  misc_feature   RRE: The Rev response element (RRE) of HIV-1 allows for Rev-dependent mRNA export from the nucleus to the cytoplasm.
   1860..1960    +  CDS            Rev (fragment): human immunodeficiency virus 1 (HIV-1) Rev protein; rev; enhances nuclear export of unspliced and incompletely spliced viral mRNAs
   1964..2080    +  misc_feature   cPPT/CTS: central polypurine tract and central termination sequence of HIV-1
   2103..2406    +  enhancer       CMV enhancer: human cytomegalovirus immediate early enhancer
   2407..2610    +  promoter       CMV promoter: human cytomegalovirus (CMV) immediate early promoter
   2718..4316    +  CDS            PHGDH: SERA_HUMAN - Also known as PGDH3. Experimental evidence at protein level: Swiss-Prot protein existence level 1. Catalyzes the reversible oxidation of 3-phospho-D-glycerate to 3-phosphonooxypyruvate, the first step of the phosphorylated L- serine biosynthesis pathway. Also catalyzes the reversible oxidation of 2-hydroxyglutarate to 2-oxoglutarate and the reversible oxidation of (S)-malate to oxaloacetate. From Homo sapiens (Human).
   4337..4357    +  CDS            3xFLAG (fragment): three tandem FLAG® epitope tags
   4430..4659    +  intron         chimeric intron: chimera between introns from adenovirus and immunoglobulin heavy chain genes
   4723..4833    +  CDS            nef (fragment): NEF_HV1Z2 - Experimental evidence at protein level: Swiss-Prot protein existence level 1. Extracellular Nef protein targets CD4(+) T-lymphocytes for apoptosis by interacting with CXCR4 surface receptors. From Human immunodeficiency virus type 1 group M subtype D (isolate Z2/CDC-Z34) (HIV-1).
   4836..5424    +  misc_feature   WPRE: woodchuck hepatitis virus posttranscriptional regulatory element
   5441..5509    +  CDS            nef (fragment): NEF_HV1Z2 - Experimental evidence at protein level: Swiss-Prot protein existence level 1. Extracellular Nef protein targets CD4(+) T-lymphocytes for apoptosis by interacting with CXCR4 surface receptors. From Human immunodeficiency virus type 1 group M subtype D (isolate Z2/CDC-Z34) (HIV-1).
   5511..5823    +  LTR            5' LTR (fragment): 5' long terminal repeat (LTR) from HIV-1
   5831..6011    +  LTR            5' LTR (truncated): truncated 5' long terminal repeat (LTR) from HIV-1
   6043..6267    +  polyA_signal   bGH poly(A) signal: bovine growth hormone polyadenylation signal
   6271..6292    +  promoter       SV40 promoter (fragment): SV40 enhancer and early promoter
   6313..6741    +  rep_origin     f1 ori (sequence partly withheld): f1 bacteriophage origin of replication; arrow indicates direction of (+) strand synthesis
   6755..7084    +  promoter       SV40 promoter: SV40 enhancer and early promoter
   7132..7179    +  promoter       EM7 promoter: synthetic bacterial promoter&nbsp
   7198..7572    +  CDS            BleoR: antibiotic-binding protein; Sh ble from Streptoalloteichus hindustanus; confers resistance to bleomycin, phleomycin, and Zeocin™
   7582..7707    +  CDS            ble (fragment): BLE_KLEPN - Experimental evidence at protein level: Swiss-Prot protein existence level 1. Binding protein with a strong affinity to the bleomycin family of antibiotics. Binds to CL990; an antimitotic-antibiotic compound. From Klebsiella pneumoniae.
   7702..7823    +  polyA_signal   SV40 poly(A) signal: SV40 polyadenylation signal
   7896..7912    -  protein_bind   lac operator: The lac repressor binds to the lac operator to inhibit transcription in E. coli. This inhibition can be relieved by adding lactose or isopropyl-β-D-thiogalactopyranoside (IPTG). lac repressor encoded by lacI
   7920..7950    -  promoter       lac promoter: promoter for the E. coli lac operon
   7965..7986    -  protein_bind   CAP binding site: CAP binding activates transcription in the presence of cAMP. E. coli catabolite activator protein
   7999..8091    -  CDS            lacI (fragment): lac repressor; lacI; The lac repressor binds to the lac operator to inhibit transcription in E. coli. This inhibition can be relieved by adding lactose or isopropyl-β-D-thiogalactopyranoside (IPTG).
   8274..8862    -  rep_origin     ori: high-copy-number ColE1/pMB1/pBR322/pUC origin of replication
   9033..9893    -  CDS            AmpR: β-lactamase; bla; confers resistance to ampicillin, carbenicillin, and related antibiotics
   9894..9998    -  promoter       AmpR promoter: bla
  10057..10109   -  misc_feature   bom (fragment): basis of mobility region from pBR322
  10264..187     +  enhancer       CMV enhancer (across the origin): human cytomegalovirus immediate early enhancer
>Addgene plasmid #212997 | pBOBI C-FLAG PHGDH T78A | addgene full sequence | sequence record 424322 | Addgene NGS Result
TCAATGGGTGGAGTATTTACGGTAAACTGCCCACTTGGCAGTACATCAAGTGTATCATATGCCAAGTACG
CCCCCTATTGACGTCAATGACGGTAAATGGCCCGCCTGGCATTATGCCCAGTACATGACCTTATGGGACT
TTCCTACTTGGCAGTACATCTACGTATTAGTCATCGCTATTACCATGGTGATGCGGTTTTGGCAGTACAT
CAATGGGCGTGGATAGCGGTTTGACTCACGGGGATTTCCAAGTCTCCACCCCATTGACGTCAATGGGAGT
TTGTTTTGGCACCAAAATCAACGGGACTTTCCAAAATGTCGTAACAACTCCGCCCCATTGACGCAAATGG
GCGGTAGGCGTGTACGGTGGGAGGTCTATATAAGCAGCGCGTTTTGCCTGTACTGGGTCTCTCTGGTTAG
ACCAGATCTGAGCCTGGGAGCTCTCTGGCTAACTAGGGAACCCACTGCTTAAGCCTCAATAAAGCTTGCC
TTGAGTGCTTCAAGTAGTGTGTGCCCGTCTGTTGTGTGACTCTGGTAACTAGAGATCCCTCAGACCCTTT
TAGTCAGTGTGGAAAATCTCTAGCAGTGGCGCCCGAACAGGGACTTGAAAGCGAAAGGGAAACCAGAGGA
GCTCTCTCGACGCAGGACTCGGCTTGCTGAAGCGCGCACGGCAAGAGGCGAGGGGCGGCGACTGGTGAGT
ACGCCAAAAATTTTGACTAGCGGAGGCTAGAAGGAGAGAGATGGGTGCGAGAGCGTCAGTATTAAGCGGG
GGAGAATTAGATCGCGATGGGAAAAAATTCGGTTAAGGCCAGGGGGAAAGAAAAAATATAAATTAAAACA
TATAGTATGGGCAAGCAGGGAGCTAGAACGATTCGCAGTTAATCCTGGCCTGTTAGAAACATCAGAAGGC
TGTAGACAAATACTGGGACAGCTACAACCATCCCTTCAGACAGGATCAGAAGAACTTAGATCATTATATA
ATACAGTAGCAACCCTCTATTGTGTGCATCAAAGGATAGAGATAAAAGACACCAAGGAAGCTTTAGACAA
GATAGAGGAAGAGCAAAACAAAAGTAAGACCACCGCACAGCAAGCGGCCGCTGATCTTCAGACCTGGAGG
AGGAGATATGAGGGACAATTGGAGAAGTGAATTATATAAATATAAAGTAGTAAAAATTGAACCATTAGGA
GTAGCACCCACCAAGGCAAAGAGAAGAGTGGTGCAGAGAGAAAAAAGAGCAGTGGGAATAGGAGCTTTGT
TCCTTGGGTTCTTGGGAGCAGCAGGAAGCACTATGGGCGCAGCGTCAATGACGCTGACGGTACAGGCCAG
ACAATTATTGTCTGGTATAGTGCAGCAGCAGAACAATTTGCTGAGGGCTATTGAGGCGCAACAGCATCTG
TTGCAACTCACAGTCTGGGGCATCAAGCAGCTCCAGGCAAGAATCCTGGCTGTGGAAAGATACCTAAAGG
ATCAACAGCTCCTGGGGATTTGGGGTTGCTCTGGAAAACTCATTTGCACCACTGCTGTGCCTTGGAATGC
TAGTTGGAGTAATAAATCTCTGGAACAGATTTGGAATCACACGACCTGGATGGAGTGGGACAGAGAAATT
AACAATTACACAAGCTTAATACACTCCTTAATTGAAGAATCGCAAAACCAGCAAGAAAAGAATGAACAAG
AATTATTGGAATTAGATAAATGGGCAAGTTTGTGGAATTGGTTTAACATAACAAATTGGCTGTGGTATAT
AAAATTATTCATAATGATAGTAGGAGGCTTGGTAGGTTTAAGAATAGTTTTTGCTGTACTTTCTATAGTG
AATAGAGTTAGGCAGGGATATTCACCATTATCGTTTCAGACCCACCTCCCAACCCCGAGGGGACCCGACA
GGCCCGAAGGAATAGAAGAAGAAGGTGGAGAGAGAGACAGAGACAGATCCATTCGATTAGTGAACGGATC
AACTTTTAAAAGAAAAGGGGGGATTGGGGGGTACAGTGCAGGGGAAAGAATAGTAGACATAATAGCAACA
GACATACAAACTAAAGAATTACAAAAACAAATTACAAAATTCAAAATTTTATCGATAAGCTTGGGAGTTC
CGCGTTACATAACTTACGGTAAATGGCCCGCCTGGCTGACCGCCCAACGACCCCCGCCCATTGACGTCAA
TAATGACGTATGTTCCCATAGTAACGCCAATAGGGACTTTCCATTGACGTCAATGGGTGGAGTATTTACG
GTAAACTGCCCACTTGGCAGTACATCAAGTGTATCATATGCCAAGTACGCCCCCTATTGACGTCAATGAC
GGTAAATGGCCCGCCTGGCATTATGCCCAGTACATGACCTTATGGGACTTTCCTACTTGGCAGTACATCT
ACGTATTAGTCATCGCTATTACCATGGTGATGCGGTTTTGGCAGTACATCAATGGGCGTGGATAGCGGTT
TGACTCACGGGGATTTCCAAGTCTCCACCCCATTGACGTCAATGGGAGTTTGTTTTGGCACCAAAATCAA
CGGGACTTTCCAAAATGTCGTAACAACTCCGCCCCATTGACGCAAATGGGCGGTAGGCGTGTACGGTGGG
AGGTCTATATAAGCAGAGCTCGTTTAGTGAACCGTCAGATCGCCTGGAGACGCCATCCACGCTGTTTTGA
CCTCCATAGAAGACACCGACTGAGCTCCTTAAGGTTAACTCTAGAGAATTCGGATCCATGGCTTTTGCAA
ATCTGCGGAAAGTGCTCATCAGTGACAGCCTGGACCCTTGCTGCCGGAAGATCTTGCAAGATGGAGGGCT
GCAGGTGGTGGAAAAGCAGAACCTTAGCAAAGAGGAGCTGATAGCGGAGCTGCAGGACTGTGAAGGCCTT
ATTGTTCGCTCTGCCACCAAGGTGACCGCTGATGTCATCAACGCAGCTGAGAAACTCCAGGTGGTGGGCA
GGGCTGGCGCAGGTGTGGACAATGTGGATCTGGAGGCCGCAACAAGGAAGGGCATCTTGGTTATGAACAC
CCCCAATGGGAACAGCCTCAGTGCCGCAGAACTCACTTGTGGAATGATCATGTGCCTGGCCAGGCAGATT
CCCCAGGCGACGGCTTCGATGAAGGACGGCAAATGGGAGCGGAAGAAGTTCATGGGAACAGAGCTGAATG
GAAAGACCCTGGGAATTCTTGGCCTGGGCAGGATTGGGAGAGAGGTAGCTACCCGGATGCAGTCCTTTGG
GATGAAGACTATAGGGTATGACCCCATCATTTCCCCAGAGGTCTCGGCCTCCTTTGGTGTTCAGCAGCTG
CCCCTGGAGGAGATCTGGCCTCTCTGTGATTTCATCACTGTGCACACTCCTCTCCTGCCCTCCACGACAG
GCTTGCTGAATGACAACACCTTTGCCCAGTGCAAGAAGGGGGTGCGTGTGGTGAACTGTGCCCGTGGAGG
GATCGTGGACGAAGGCGCCCTGCTCCGGGCCCTGCAGTCTGGCCAGTGTGCCGGGGCTGCACTGGACGTG
TTTACGGAAGAGCCGCCACGGGACCGGGCCTTGGTGGACCATGAGAATGTCATCAGCTGTCCCCACCTGG
GTGCCAGCACCAAGGAGGCTCAGAGCCGCTGTGGGGAGGAAATTGCTGTTCAGTTCGTGGACATGGTGAA
GGGGAAATCTCTCACGGGGGTTGTGAATGCCCAGGCCCTTACCAGTGCCTTCTCTCCACACACCAAGCCT
TGGATTGGTCTGGCAGAAGCTCTGGGGACACTGATGCGAGCCTGGGCTGGGTCCCCCAAAGGGACCATCC
AGGTGATAACACAGGGAACATCCCTGAAGAATGCTGGGAACTGCCTAAGCCCCGCAGTCATTGTCGGCCT
CCTGAAAGAGGCTTCCAAGCAGGCGGATGTGAACTTGGTGAACGCTAAGCTGCTGGTGAAAGAGGCTGGC
CTCAATGTCACCACCTCCCACAGCCCTGCTGCACCAGGGGAGCAAGGCTTCGGGGAATGCCTCCTGGCCG
TGGCCCTGGCAGGCGCCCCTTACCAGGCTGTGGGCTTGGTCCAAGGCACTACACCTGTACTGCAGGGGCT
CAATGGAGCTGTCTTCAGGCCAGAAGTGCCTCTCCGCAGGGACCTGCCCCTGCTCCTATTCCGGACTCAG
ACCTCTGACCCTGCAATGCTGCCTACCATGATTGGCCTCCTGGCAGAGGCAGGCGTGCGGCTGCTGTCCT
ACCAGACTTCACTGGTGTCAGATGGGGAGACCTGGCACGTCATGGGCATCTCCTCCTTGCTGCCCAGCCT
GGAAGCGTGGAAGCAGCATGTGACTGAAGCCTTCCAGTTCCACTTCCTCGAGCCATGGAAGCTTATGGAC
TACAAAGACGATGACGACAAGGATATCTAACTGACTGAACCGGTGGTACCGAGGAATTAATTCGCTGTCT
GCGAGGGCCAGCTGTTGGGGTGAGTACTCCCTCTCAAAAGCGGGCATGACTTCTGCGCTAAGATTGTCAG
TTTCCAAAAACGAGGAGGATTTGATATTCACCTGGCCCGCGGTGATGCCTTTGAGGGTGGCCGCGTCCAT
CTGGTCAGAAAAGACAATCTTTTTGTTGTCAAGCTTGAGGTGTGGCAGGCTTGAGATCTGGCCATACACT
TGAGTGACAATGACATCCACTTTGCCTTTCTCTCCACAGGTGTCCACTCCCAGGTCCAACTGCAGGTCGA
GCATGCATCTAGGGCGGCCAATTCCGCCGATCCTGGAAAAACATGGAGCAATCACAAGTAGCAATACAGC
AGCTACCAATGCTGATTGTGCCTGGCTAGAAGCACAAGAGGAGGAGGAGGTGGGTTTTCCAGTCACACCT
CAGACAATCAACCTCTGGATTACAAAATTTGTGAAAGATTGACTGGTATTCTTAACTATGTTGCTCCTTT
TACGCTATGTGGATACGCTGCTTTAATGCCTTTGTATCATGCTATTGCTTCCCGTATGGCTTTCATTTTC
TCCTCCTTGTATAAATCCTGGTTGCTGTCTCTTTATGAGGAGTTGTGGCCCGTTGTCAGGCAACGTGGCG
TGGTGTGCACTGTGTTTGCTGACGCAACCCCCACTGGTTGGGGCATTGCCACCACCTGTCAGCTCCTTTC
CGGGACTTTCGCTTTCCCCCTCCCTATTGCCACGGCGGAACTCATCGCCGCCTGCCTTGCCCGCTGCTGG
ACAGGGGCTCGGCTGTTGGGCACTGACAATTCCGTGGTGTTGTCGGGGAAGCTGACGTCCTTTCCATGGC
TGCTCGCCTGTGTTGCCACCTGGATTCTGCGCGGGACGTCCTTCTGCTACGTCCCTTCGGCCCTCAATCC
AGCGGACCTTCCTTCCCGCGGCCTGCTGCCGGCTCTGCGGCCTCTTCCGCGTCTTCGCCTTCGCCCTCAG
ACGAGTCGGATCTCCCTTTGGGCCGCCTCCCCGCCTGGAATTCGAGCTCGGTACCTTTAAGACCAATGAC
TTACAAGGCAGCTGTAGATCTTAGCCACTTTTTAAAAGAAAAGGGGGGACTGGAAGGGCTAATTCACTCC
CAACGAAGACAAGATATCCTTGATCTGTGGATCTACCACACACAAGGCTACTTCCCTGATTGGCAGAACT
ACACACCAGGGCCAGGGATCAGATATCCACTGACCTTTGGATGGTGCTACAAGCTAGTACCAGTTGAGCA
AGAGAAGGTAGAAGAAGCCAATGAAGGAGAGAACACCCGCTTGTTACACCCTGTGAGCCTGCATGGGATG
GATGACCCGGAGAGAGAAGTATTAGAGTGGAGGTTTGACAGCCGCCTAGCATTTCATCACATGGCCCGAG
AGCTGCATCCGGACTGTACTGGGTCTCTCTGGTTAGACCAGATCTGAGCCTGGGAGCTCTCTGGCTAACT
AGGGAACCCACTGCTTAAGCCTCAATAAAGCTTGCCTTGAGTGCTTCAAGTAGTGTGTGCCCGTCTGTTG
TGTGACTCTGGTAACTAGAGATCCCTCAGACCCTTTTAGTCAGTGTGGAAAATCTCTAGCAGGGCCGCTT
TAAACCCGCTGATCAGCCTCGACTGTGCCTTCTAGTTGCCAGCCATCTGTTGTTTGCCCCTCCCCCGTGC
CTTCCTTGACCCTGGAAGGTGCCACTCCCACTGTCCTTTCCTAATAAAATGAGGAAATTGCATCGCATTG
TCTGAGTAGGTGTCATTCTATTCTGGGGGGTGGGGTGGGGCAGGACAGCAAGGGGGAGGATTGGGAAGAC
AATAGCAGGCATGCTGGGGATGCGGTGGGCTCTATGGCTTCTGAGGCGGAAAGAACCAGCTGGGGCTCTA
GGGGGTATCCCC
[124 nt withheld, positions 6313-6436]
C
[91 nt withheld, positions 6438-6528]
A
[49 nt withheld, positions 6530-6578]
CCTTTGACGTTGGAGTCCACGTTCTTT
[37 nt withheld, positions 6606-6642]
ACCCTATCTCGGTCTATTCTTTTGATTTATAAGGGATTTTGCCGATTTCGGCCTATTGGTTAAAAAATGA
GCTGATTTAACAAAAATTTAACGCGAATTAATTCTGTGGAATGTGTGTCAGTTAGGGTGTGGAAAGTCCC
CAGGCTCCCCAGCAGGCAGAAGTATGCAAAGCATGCATCTCAATTAGTCAGCAACCAGGTGTGGAAAGTC
CCCAGGCTCCCCAGCAGGCAGAAGTATGCAAAGCATGCATCTCAATTAGTCAGCAACCATAGTCCCGCCC
CTAACTCCGCCCATCCCGCCCCTAACTCCGCCCAGTTCCGCCCATTCTCCGCCCCATGGCTGACTAATTT
TTTTTATTTATGCAGAGGCCGAGGCCGCCTCTGCCTCTGAGCTATTCCAGAAGTAGTGAGGAGGCTTTTT
TGGAGGCCTAGGCTTTTGCAAAAAGCTCCCGGGAGCTTGTATATCCATTTTCGGATCTGATCAGCACGTG
TTGACAATTAATCATCGGCATAGTATATCGGCATAGTATAATACGACAAGGTGAGGAACTAAACCATGGC
CAAGTTGACCAGTGCCGTTCCGGTGCTCACCGCGCGCGACGTCGCCGGAGCGGTCGAGTTCTGGACCGAC
CGGCTCGGGTTCTCCCGGGACTTCGTGGAGGACGACTTCGCCGGTGTGGTCCGGGACGACGTGACCCTGT
TCATCAGCGCGGTCCAGGACCAGGTGGTGCCGGACAACACCCTGGCCTGGGTGTGGGTGCGCGGCCTGGA
CGAGCTGTACGCCGAGTGGTCGGAGGTCGTGTCCACGAACTTCCGGGACGCCTCCGGGCCGGCCATGACC
GAGATCGGCGAGCAGCCGTGGGGGCGGGAGTTCGCCCTGCGCGACCCGGCCGGCAACTGCGTGCACTTCG
TGGCCGAGGAGCAGGACTGACACGTGCTACGAGATTTCGATTCCACCGCCGCCTTCTATGAAAGGTTGGG
CTTCGGAATCGTTTTCCGGGACGCCGGCTGGATGATCCTCCAGCGCGGGGATCTCATGCTGGAGTTCTTC
GCCCACCCCAACTTGTTTATTGCAGCTTATAATGGTTACAAATAAAGCAATAGCATCACAAATTTCACAA
ATAAAGCATTTTTTTCACTGCATTCTAGTTGTGGTTTGTCCAAACTCATCAATGTATCTTATCATGTCTG
TATACCGTCGACCTCTAGCTAGAGCTTGGCGTAATCATGGTCATAGCTGTTTCCTGTGTGAAATTGTTAT
CCGCTCACAATTCCACACAACATACGAGCCGGAAGCATAAAGTGTAAAGCCTGGGGTGCCTAATGAGTGA
GCTAACTCACATTAATTGCGTTGCGCTCACTGCCCGCTTTCCAGTCGGGAAACCTGTCGTGCCAGCTGCA
TTAATGAATCGGCCAACGCGCGGGGAGAGGCGGTTTGCGTATTGGGCGCTCTTCCGCTTCCTCGCTCACT
GACTCGCTGCGCTCGGTCGTTCGGCTGCGGCGAGCGGTATCAGCTCACTCAAAGGCGGTAATACGGTTAT
CCACAGAATCAGGGGATAACGCAGGAAAGAACATGTGAGCAAAAGGCCAGCAAAAGGCCAGGAACCGTAA
AAAGGCCGCGTTGCTGGCGTTTTTCCATAGGCTCCGCCCCCCTGACGAGCATCACAAAAATCGACGCTCA
AGTCAGAGGTGGCGAAACCCGACAGGACTATAAAGATACCAGGCGTTTCCCCCTGGAAGCTCCCTCGTGC
GCTCTCCTGTTCCGACCCTGCCGCTTACCGGATACCTGTCCGCCTTTCTCCCTTCGGGAAGCGTGGCGCT
TTCTCATAGCTCACGCTGTAGGTATCTCAGTTCGGTGTAGGTCGTTCGCTCCAAGCTGGGCTGTGTGCAC
GAACCCCCCGTTCAGCCCGACCGCTGCGCCTTATCCGGTAACTATCGTCTTGAGTCCAACCCGGTAAGAC
ACGACTTATCGCCACTGGCAGCAGCCACTGGTAACAGGATTAGCAGAGCGAGGTATGTAGGCGGTGCTAC
AGAGTTCTTGAAGTGGTGGCCTAACTACGGCTACACTAGAAGAACAGTATTTGGTATCTGCGCTCTGCTG
AAGCCAGTTACCTTCGGAAAAAGAGTTGGTAGCTCTTGATCCGGCAAACAAACCACCGCTGGTAGCGGTG
GTTTTTTTGTTTGCAAGCAGCAGATTACGCGCAGAAAAAAAGGATCTCAAGAAGATCCTTTGATCTTTTC
TACGGGGTCTGACGCTCAGTGGAACGAAAACTCACGTTAAGGGATTTTGGTCATGAGATTATCAAAAAGG
ATCTTCACCTAGATCCTTTTAAATTAAAAATGAAGTTTTAAATCAATCTAAAGTATATATGAGTAAACTT
GGTCTGACAGTTACCAATGCTTAATCAGTGAGGCACCTATCTCAGCGATCTGTCTATTTCGTTCATCCAT
AGTTGCCTGACTCCCCGTCGTGTAGATAACTACGATACGGGAGGGCTTACCATCTGGCCCCAGTGCTGCA
ATGATACCGCGAGACCCACGCTCACCGGCTCCAGATTTATCAGCAATAAACCAGCCAGCCGGAAGGGCCG
AGCGCAGAAGTGGTCCTGCAACTTTATCCGCCTCCATCCAGTCTATTAATTGTTGCCGGGAAGCTAGAGT
AAGTAGTTCGCCAGTTAATAGTTTGCGCAACGTTGTTGCCATTGCTACAGGCATCGTGGTGTCACGCTCG
TCGTTTGGTATGGCTTCATTCAGCTCCGGTTCCCAACGATCAAGGCGAGTTACATGATCCCCCATGTTGT
GCAAAAAAGCGGTTAGCTCCTTCGGTCCTCCGATCGTTGTCAGAAGTAAGTTGGCCGCAGTGTTATCACT
CATGGTTATGGCAGCACTGCATAATTCTCTTACTGTCATGCCATCCGTAAGATGCTTTTCTGTGACTGGT
GAGTACTCAACCAAGTCATTCTGAGAATAGTGTATGCGGCGACCGAGTTGCTCTTGCCCGGCGTCAATAC
GGGATAATACCGCGCCACATAGCAGAACTTTAAAAGTGCTCATCATTGGAAAACGTTCTTCGGGGCGAAA
ACTCTCAAGGATCTTACCGCTGTTGAGATCCAGTTCGATGTAACCCACTCGTGCACCCAACTGATCTTCA
GCATCTTTTACTTTCACCAGCGTTTCTGGGTGAGCAAAAACAGGAAGGCAAAATGCCGCAAAAAAGGGAA
TAAGGGCGACACGGAAATGTTGAATACTCATACTCTTCCTTTTTCAATATTATTGAAGCATTTATCAGGG
TTATTGTCTCATGAGCGGATACATATTTGAATGTATTTAGAAAAATAAACAAATAGGGGTTCCGCGCACA
TTTCCCCGAAAAGTGCCACCTGACGTCGACGGATCGGGAGATCTCCCGATCCCCTATGGTGCACTCTCAG
TACAATCTGCTCTGATGCCGCATAGTTAAGCCAGTATCTGCTCCCTGCTTGTGTGTTGGAGGTCGCTGAG
TAGTGCGCGAGCAAAATTTAAGCTACAACAAGGCAAGGCTTGACCGACAATTGCATGAAGAATCTGCTTA
GGGTTAGGCGTTTTGCGCTGCTTCGCGATGTACGGGCCAGATATACGCGTTGACATTGATTATTGACTAG
TTATTAATAGTAATCAATTACGGGGTCATTAGTTCATAGCCCATATATGGAGTTCCGCGTTACATAACTT
ACGGTAAATGGCCCGCCTGGCTGACCGCCCAACGACCCCCGCCCATTGACGTCAATAATGACGTATGTTC
CCATAGTAACGCCAATAGGGACTTTCCATTGACG
