>Addgene plasmid #212997 | pBOBI C-FLAG PHGDH T78A | depositor partial sequence | sequence record 415583 | PHGDH T78A
ATGGCTTTTGCAAATCTGCGGAAAGTGCTCATCAGTGACAGCCTGGACCCTTGCTGCCGGAAGATCTTGC
AAGATGGAGGGCTGCAGGTGGTGGAAAAGCAGAACCTTAGCAAAGAGGAGCTGATAGCGGAGCTGCAGGA
CTGTGAAGGCCTTATTGTTCGCTCTGCCACCAAGGTGACCGCTGATGTCATCAACGCAGCTGAGAAACTC
CAGGTGGTGGGCAGGGCTGGCGCAGGTGTGGACAATGTGGATCTGGAGGCCGCAACAAGGAAGGGCATCT
TGGTTATGAACACCCCCAATGGGAACAGCCTCAGTGCCGCAGAACTCACTTGTGGAATGATCATGTGCCT
GGCCAGGCAGATTCCCCAGGCGACGGCTTCGATGAAGGACGGCAAATGGGAGCGGAAGAAGTTCATGGGA
ACAGAGCTGAATGGAAAGACCCTGGGAATTCTTGGCCTGGGCAGGATTGGGAGAGAGGTAGCTACCCGGA
TGCAGTCCTTTGGGATGAAGACTATAGGGTATGACCCCATCATTTCCCCAGAGGTCTCGGCCTCCTTTGG
TGTTCAGCAGCTGCCCCTGGAGGAGATCTGGCCTCTCTGTGATTTCATCACTGTGCACACTCCTCTCCTG
CCCTCCACGACAGGCTTGCTGAATGACAACACCTTTGCCCAGTGCAAGAAGGGGGTGCGTGTGGTGAACT
GTGCCCGTGGAGGGATCGTGGACGAAGGCGCCCTGCTCCGGGCCCTGCAGTCTGGCCAGTGTGCCGGGGC
TGCACTGGACGTGTTTACGGAAGAGCCGCCACGGGACCGGGCCTTGGTGGACCATGAGAATGTCATCAGC
TGTCCCCACCTGGGTGCCAGCACCAAGGAGGCTCAGAGCCGCTGTGGGGAGGAAATTGCTGTTCAGTTCG
TGGACATGGTGAAGGGGAAATCTCTCACGGGGGTTGTGAATGCCCAGGCCCTTACCAGTGCCTTCTCTCC
ACACACCAAGCCTTGGATTGGTCTGGCAGAAGCTCTGGGGACACTGATGCGAGCCTGGGCTGGGTCCCCC
AAAGGGACCATCCAGGTGATAACACAGGGAACATCCCTGAAGAATGCTGGGAACTGCCTAAGCCCCGCAG
TCATTGTCGGCCTCCTGAAAGAGGCTTCCAAGCAGGCGGATGTGAACTTGGTGAACGCTAAGCTGCTGGT
GAAAGAGGCTGGCCTCAATGTCACCACCTCCCACAGCCCTGCTGCACCAGGGGAGCAAGGCTTCGGGGAA
TGCCTCCTGGCCGTGGCCCTGGCAGGCGCCCCTTACCAGGCTGTGGGCTTGGTCCAAGGCACTACACCTG
TACTGCAGGGGCTCAATGGAGCTGTCTTCAGGCCAGAAGTGCCTCTCCGCAGGGACCTGCCCCTGCTCCT
ATTCCGGACTCAGACCTCTGACCCTGCAATGCTGCCTACCATGATTGGCCTCCTGGCAGAGGCAGGCGTG
CGGCTGCTGTCCTACCAGACTTCACTGGTGTCAGATGGGGAGACCTGGCACGTCATGGGCATCTCCTCCT
TGCTGCCCAGCCTGGAAGCGTGGAAGCAGCATGTGACTGAAGCCTTCCAGTTCCACTTC
